LOCUS       Exported 4645 bp ds-DNA circular SYN 13-MAY-2021
DEFINITION  pBT264-[miR-429].
ACCESSION   .
VERSION     .
KEYWORDS    pAWSV-32
SOURCE      synthetic DNA construct
  ORGANISM  synthetic DNA construct
REFERENCE   1 (bases 1 to 4645)
  AUTHORS   Wong AS, Choi GC, Cheng AA, Purcell O, Lu TK
  TITLE     Massively parallel high-order combinatorial genetics in human cells.
  JOURNAL   Nat Biotechnol. 2015 Sep;33(9):952-61. doi: 10.1038/nbt.3326. Epub
            2015 Aug 17.
  PUBMED    26280411
REFERENCE   2 (bases 1 to 4645)
  AUTHORS   .
  TITLE     Direct Submission
  JOURNAL   Exported May 13, 2021 from SnapGene Server 1.1.58
            http://www.snapgene.com
FEATURES             Location/Qualifiers
     source          1..4645
                     /organism="synthetic DNA construct"
                     /mol_type="other DNA"
     rep_origin      complement(6..461)
                     /direction=LEFT
                     /label=f1 ori
                     /note="f1 bacteriophage origin of replication; arrow
                     indicates direction of (+) strand synthesis"
     primer_bind     complement(143..164)
                     /label=F1ori-F
                     /note="F1 origin, forward primer"
     primer_bind     355..374
                     /label=F1ori-R
                     /note="F1 origin, reverse primer"
     primer_bind     588..610
                     /label=M13/pUC Forward
                     /note="In lacZ gene"
     primer_bind     602..619
                     /label=M13 Forward
                     /note="In lacZ gene. Also called M13-F20 or M13 (-21)
                     Forward"
     primer_bind     603..619
                     /label=M13 fwd
                     /note="common sequencing primer, one of multiple similar
                     variants"
     primer_bind     626..645
                     /label=T7
                     /note="T7 promoter, forward primer"
     promoter        626..644
                     /label=T7 promoter
                     /note="promoter for bacteriophage T7 RNA polymerase"
     polyA_signal    1175..1256
                     /label=SV40 poly(A) signal
                     /note="SV40 polyadenylation signal"
     primer_bind     1200..1219
                     /label=SV40pA-R
                     /note="SV40 polyA, reverse primer"
     promoter        complement(2460..2478)
                     /label=T3 promoter
                     /note="promoter for bacteriophage T3 RNA polymerase"
     primer_bind     complement(2499..2515)
                     /label=M13 rev
                     /note="common sequencing primer, one of multiple similar
                     variants"
     primer_bind     complement(2499..2515)
                     /label=M13 Reverse
                     /note="In lacZ gene. Also called M13-rev"
     primer_bind     complement(2512..2534)
                     /label=M13/pUC Reverse
                     /note="In lacZ gene"
     protein_bind    2523..2539
                     /label=lac operator
                     /bound_moiety="lac repressor encoded by lacI"
                     /note="The lac repressor binds to the lac operator to
                     inhibit transcription in E. coli. This inhibition can be
                     relieved by adding lactose or
                     isopropyl-beta-D-thiogalactopyranoside (IPTG)."
     promoter        complement(2547..2577)
                     /label=lac promoter
                     /note="promoter for the E. coli lac operon"
     protein_bind    2592..2613
                     /label=CAP binding site
                     /bound_moiety="E. coli catabolite activator protein"
                     /note="CAP binding activates transcription in the presence
                     of cAMP."
     primer_bind     complement(2730..2747)
                     /label=L4440
                     /note="L4440 vector, forward primer"
     rep_origin      complement(2901..3489)
                     /direction=LEFT
                     /label=ori
                     /note="high-copy-number ColE1/pMB1/pBR322/pUC origin of
                     replication"
     primer_bind     complement(2981..3000)
                     /label=pBR322ori-F
                     /note="pBR322 origin, forward primer"
     CDS             complement(3660..4520)
                     /codon_start=1
                     /gene="bla"
                     /product="beta-lactamase"
                     /label=AmpR
                     /note="confers resistance to ampicillin, carbenicillin, and
                     related antibiotics"
                     /translation="MSIQHFRVALIPFFAAFCLPVFAHPETLVKVKDAEDQLGARVGYI
                     ELDLNSGKILESFRPEERFPMMSTFKVLLCGAVLSRIDAGQEQLGRRIHYSQNDLVEYS
                     PVTEKHLTDGMTVRELCSAAITMSDNTAANLLLTTIGGPKELTAFLHNMGDHVTRLDRW
                     EPELNEAIPNDERDTTMPVAMATTLRKLLTGELLTLASRQQLIDWMEADKVAGPLLRSA
                     LPAGWFIADKSGAGERGSRGIIAALGPDGKPSRIVVIYTTGSQATMDERNRQIAEIGAS
                     LIKHW"
     primer_bind     4283..4302
                     /label=Amp-R
                     /note="Ampicillin resistance gene, reverse primer"
     promoter        complement(4521..4625)
                     /gene="bla"
                     /label=AmpR promoter
ORIGIN
        1 cacctaaatt gtaagcgtta atattttgtt aaaattcgcg ttaaattttt gttaaatcag
       61 ctcatttttt aaccaatagg ccgaaatcgg caaaatccct tataaatcaa aagaatagac
      121 cgagataggg ttgagtgttg ttccagtttg gaacaagagt ccactattaa agaacgtgga
      181 ctccaacgtc aaaggnnnnn nnnnnnnnnn nnnnnnnnnn nnnnnnnnnn nnnnnnnnnn
      241 nnnntnnnnn nnnnnnnnnn nnnnnnnnnn nnnnnnnnnn nnnnnnnnnn nnnnnnnnnn
      301 nnnnnnnnnn nnnnnnnnnn nnnnnnnnnn nnnnnngnnn nnnnnnnnnn nnnnnnnnnn
      361 nnnnnnnnnn nnnnnnnnnn nnnnnnnnnn nnnnnnnnnn nnnnnnnnnn nnnnnnnnnn
      421 nnnnnnnnnn nnnnnnnnnn nnnnnnnnnn nnnnnnnnnn ncccattcgc cattcaggct
      481 gcgcaactgt tgggaagggc gatcggtgcg ggcctcttcg ctattacgcc agctggcgaa
      541 agggggatgt gctgcaaggc gattaagttg ggtaacgcca gggttttccc agtcacgacg
      601 ttgtaaaacg acggccagtg aattgtaata cgactcacta tagggcgaat tgggtacagg
      661 cgcgcctcag cctaaagctt tttccccgta tccccccagg tgtctgcagg ctcaaagagc
      721 agcgagaagc gttcagagga aagcgatccc gtgccacctt ccccgtgccc gggctgtccc
      781 cgcacgctgc cggctcgggg atgcgggggg agcgccggac cggagcggag ccccgggcgg
      841 ctcgctgctg ccccctagcg ggggagggac gtaattacat ccctgggggc tttggggggg
      901 ggctgtcccc gtgcactcag cctaaagctt tttccccgta tccccccagg tgtctgcagg
      961 ctcaaagagc agcgagaagc gttcagagga aagcgatccc gtgccacctt ccccgtgccc
     1021 gggctgtccc cgcacgctgc cggctcgggg atgcgggggg agcgccggac cggagcggag
     1081 ccccgggcgg ctcgctgctg ccccctagcg ggggagggac gtaattacat ccctgggggc
     1141 tttggggggg ggctgtcccc actagtgatt cgaggcagtg aaaaaaatgc tttatttgtg
     1201 aaatttgtga tgctattgct ttatttgtaa ccattataag ctgcaataaa caagttaaca
     1261 acaacaattg ctgaatgaga attccgttgc ggatccctcc gggtatctgt gactgtgacc
     1321 ccaggggcca ggctgatagc acggggtcca cagcatctgc ccggggacta cagctcgagg
     1381 gccccaggag gccgggtggg cacaggccat ggcgagggtg gggcacaaga gccccagacc
     1441 ccggcggctt tgcactgatg ggctgcggat gggcacaggc catagtgagg ggggcatgag
     1501 agccccagac cgggcggctt tgcactgatg agctgcaggg caggcagctc tctcctctaa
     1561 cggtgatcag gcagcggatg gacggtttta ccagacagta ttagacagag ggccaggtct
     1621 aaccatgtct ggtaagacgc ccatcggccg gcggtggtgt gggtggcctc cgggtcctgg
     1681 gctggtgtct gcggggcctg ngaagggaag gccccggggg cggctcctgc cacctcctgc
     1741 agctgccctg atccctcctg ggtctgcaga acgagccccc gaggcacttc cctgacagcc
     1801 cccatcccag cacctggtcc cagcccagcc tggctgtgtg ggggtacccg ggagccacct
     1861 ggtcacccag gccctgctct tggcaaaggt tccctgcagc ccctcgctgg cttcctgaag
     1921 ctcggtcggg ttaagatctt cagcctaaag ctttttcccc gtatcccccc aggtgtctgc
     1981 aggctcaaag agcagcgaga agcgttcaga ggaaagcgat cccgtgccac cttccccgtg
     2041 cccgggctgt ccccgcacgc tgccggctcg gggatgcggg gggagcgccg gaccggagcg
     2101 gagccccggg cggctcgctg ctgcccccta gcgggggagg gacgtaatta catccctggg
     2161 ggctttgggg gggggctgtc cccgtgcact cagcctaaag ctttttcccc gtatcccccc
     2221 aggtgtctgc aggctcaaag agcagcgaga agcgttcaga ggaaagcgat cccgtgccac
     2281 cttccccgtg cccgggctgt ccccgcacgc tgccggctcg gggatgcggg gggagcgccg
     2341 gaccggagcg gagccccggg cggctcgctg ctgcccccta gcgggggagg gacgtaatta
     2401 catccctggg ggctttgggg gggggctgtc cccatttaaa tcagctccag cttttgttcc
     2461 ctttagtgag ggttaatttc gagcttggcg taatcatggt catagctgtt tcctgtgtga
     2521 aattgttatc cgctcacaat tccacacaac atacgagccg gaagcataaa gtgtaaagcc
     2581 tggggtgcct aatgagtgag ctaactcaca ttaattgcgt tgcgctcact gcccgctttc
     2641 cagtcgggaa acctgtcgtg ccagctgcat taatgaatcg gccaacgcgc ggggagaggc
     2701 ggtttgcgta ttgggcgctc ttccgcttcc tcgctcactg actcgctgcg ctcggtcgtt
     2761 cggctgcggc gagcggtatc agctcactca aaggcggtaa tacggttatc cacagaatca
     2821 ggggataacg caggaaagaa catgtgagca aaaggccagc aaaaggccag gaaccgtaaa
     2881 aaggccgcgt tgctggcgtt tttccatagg ctccgccccc ctgacgagca tcacaaaaat
     2941 cgacgctcaa gtcagaggtg gcgaaacccg acaggactat aaagatacca ggcgtttccc
     3001 cctggaagct ccctcgtgcg ctctcctgtt ccgaccctgc cgcttaccgg atacctgtcc
     3061 gcctttctcc cttcgggaag cgtggcgctt tctcatagct cacgctgtag gtatctcagt
     3121 tcggtgtagg tcgttcgctc caagctgggc tgtgtgcacg aaccccccgt tcagcccgac
     3181 cgctgcgcct tatccggtaa ctatcgtctt gagtccaacc cggtaagaca cgacttatcg
     3241 ccactggcag cagccactgg taacaggatt agcagagcga ggtatgtagg cggtgctaca
     3301 gagttcttga agtggtggcc taactacggc tacactagaa ggacagtatt tggtatctgc
     3361 gctctgctga agccagttac cttcggaaaa agagttggta gctcttgatc cggcaaacaa
     3421 accaccgctg gtagcggtgg tttttttgtt tgcaagcagc agattacgcg cagaaaaaaa
     3481 ggatctcaag aagatccttt gatcttttct acggggtctg acgctcagtg gaacgaaaac
     3541 tcacgttaag ggattttggt catgagatta tcaaaaagga tcttcaccta gatcctttta
     3601 aattaaaaat gaagttttaa atcaatctaa agtatatatg agtaaacttg gtctgacagt
     3661 taccaatgct taatcagtga ggcacctatc tcagcgatct gtctatttcg ttcatccata
     3721 gttgcctgac tccccgtcgt gtagataact acgatacggg agggcttacc atctggcccc
     3781 agtgctgcaa tgataccgcg agacccacgc tcaccggctc cagatttatc agcaataaac
     3841 cagccagccg gaagggccga gcgcagaagt ggtcctgcaa ctttatccgc ctccatccag
     3901 tctattaatt gttgccggga agctagagta agtagttcgc cagttaatag tttgcgcaac
     3961 gttgttgcca ttgctacagg catcgtggtg tcacgctcgt cgtttggtat ggcttcattc
     4021 agctccggtt cccaacgatc aaggcgagtt acatgatccc ccatgttgtg caaaaaagcg
     4081 gttagctcct tcggtcctcc gatcgttgtc agaagtaagt tggccgcagt gttatcactc
     4141 atggttatgg cagcactgca taattctctt actgtcatgc catccgtaag atgcttttct
     4201 gtgactggtg agtactcaac caagtcattc tgagaatagt gtatgcggcg accgagttgc
     4261 tcttgcccgg cgtcaatacg ggataatacc gcgccacata gcagaacttt aaaagtgctc
     4321 atcattggaa aacgttcttc ggggcgaaaa ctctcaagga tcttaccgct gttgagatcc
     4381 agttcgatgt aacccactcg tgcacccaac tgatcttcag catcttttac tttcaccagc
     4441 gtttctgggt gagcaaaaac aggaaggcaa aatgccgcaa aaaagggaat aagggcgaca
     4501 cggaaatgtt gaatactcat actcttcctt tttcaatatt attgaagcat ttatcagggt
     4561 tattgtctca tgagcggata catatttgaa tgtatttaga aaaataaaca aataggggtt
     4621 ccgcgcacat ttccccgaaa agtgc
//
