[The description below was written by a language model from this plasmid's Addgene catalogue record and the feature table of its GenBank file.]
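Description:
pAWSV-32 is a 4,645 bp circular synthetic plasmid consisting of the pBT264 backbone carrying a miR-429 insert, as indicated by its definition "pBT264-[miR-429]". The annotated backbone has the layout of a pBluescript-type phagemid cloning vector. A high-copy ColE1/pUC-family origin supports replication in E. coli, and a beta-lactamase gene with its own promoter confers ampicillin resistance. An f1 bacteriophage origin would permit single-stranded DNA production with helper phage. The cloning region is flanked by T7 and T3 phage promoters, M13 forward and reverse sequencing primer sites, and remnants of the lac promoter, operator and CAP binding site.

The insert region lies between the T7 and T3 promoters, a span of roughly 1.8 kb. Within it, the only annotated element is an SV40 polyadenylation signal. The miR-429 sequence itself is not marked in the feature table, and no mammalian promoter, reporter or barcode is annotated, so the record does not state how the microRNA would be expressed or what else occupies the unannotated stretch. No mammalian selection marker or viral elements are listed.

The plasmid was deposited alongside a study on massively parallel, high-order combinatorial genetics in human cells. The bracketed naming and the simple bacterial backbone fit a storage or building-block vector holding a single microRNA unit for later assembly into combinatorial constructs, although the record does not say this explicitly. As annotated, it is best regarded as a cloning intermediate propagated in E. coli rather than a finished mammalian expression or delivery vector.
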