Addgene plasmid #72785: pAWSV-32
Purpose: pBT264-[miR-429]
Depositing lab: Timothy Lu. Depositing organization: Massachusetts Institute of Technology. Publication: Massively parallel high-order combinatorial genetics in human cells. Wong AS, Choi GC, Cheng AA, Purcell O, Lu TK. Nat Biotechnol. 2015 Sep;33(9):952-61. doi: 10.1038/nbt.3326. Epub 2015 Aug 17. PubMed 26280411.
Backbone
  Vector backbone: pBT264
Growth in bacteria
  Bacterial resistance: Ampicillin, 100 μg/mL
  Growth temperature: 37°C
  Growth strain: DH5alpha
  Copy number: Unknown
Gene/Insert
  Gene/Insert name: [miR-429]
Terms and licenses: Academic/Nonprofit Terms; Industry Terms: Not Available to Industry
How to cite: pAWSV-32 was a gift from Timothy Lu (Addgene plasmid # 72785 ; http://n2t.net/addgene:72785 ; RRID:Addgene_72785)
