>Addgene plasmid #72785 | pAWSV-32 | addgene partial sequence | sequence record 136714 | SV40pA-R 5'-GAAATTTGTGATGCTATTGC-3'
AGTTAACAACAACAATTGCTGAATGAGAATTCCGTTGCGGATCCCTCCGGGTATCTGTGACTGTGACCCC
AGGGGCCAGGCTGATAGCACGGGGTCCACAGCATCTGCCCGGGGACTACAGCTCGAGGGCCCCAGGAGGC
CGGGTGGGCACAGGCCATGGCGAGGGTGGGGCACAAGAGCCCCAGACCCCGGCGGCTTTGCACTGATGGG
CTGCGGATGGGCACAGGCCATAGTGAGGGGGGCATGAGAGCCCCAGACCGGGCGGCTTTGCACTGATGAG
CTGCAGGGCAGGCAGCTCTCTCCTCTAACGGTGATCAGGCAGCGGATGGACGGTTTTACCAGACAGTATT
AGACAGAGGGCCAGGTCTAACCATGTCTGGTAAGACGCCCATCGGCCGGCGGTGGTGTGGGTGGCCTCCG
GGTCCTGGGCTGGTGTCTGCGGGGCCTGTGAAGGGAAGGCCCCGGGGGCGGCTCCTGCCACCTCCTGCAG
CTGCCCTGATCCCTCCTGGGTCTGCAGAACGAGCCCCCGAGGCACTTCCCTGACAGCCCCCATCCCAGCA
CCTGGTCCCAGCCCAGCCTGGCTGTGTGGGGGTACCCGGGAGCCACCTGGTCACCCAGGCCCTGCTCTTG
GCAAAGGTTCCCTGCAGCCCCTCGCTGGCTTCCTGAAGCTCGGTCGGGTTAAGATCTTCAGCCTAAAGCT
TTTTCCCCGTATCCCCCCAGGTGTCTGCAGGCTCAAAGAGCAGCGAGAAGCGTTCAGAGGAAAGCGATCC
CGTGCCACCTTCCCCGTGCCCGGGCTGTCCCCGCACGCTGCCGGCTCGGGGATGCGGGGGGAGCGCCGGA
CCGGA
