>Addgene plasmid #72785 | pAWSV-32 | addgene partial sequence | sequence record 136715 | M13-Rev 5'-CAGGAAACAGCTATGACC-3'
AAGCTGGAGCTGATTTAAATGGGGACAGCCCCCCCCCAAAGCCCCCAGGGATGTAATTACGTCCCTCCCC
CGCTAGGGGGCAGCAGCGAGCCGCCCGGGGCTCCGCTCCGGTCCGGCGCTCCCCCCGCATCCCCGAGCCG
GCAGCGTGCGGGGACAGCCCGGGCACGGGGAAGGTGGCACGGGATCGCTTTCCTCTGAACGCTTCTCGCT
GCTCTTTGAGCCTGCAGACACCTGGGGGGATACGGGGAAAAAGCTTTAGGCTGAGTGCACGGGGACAGCC
CCCCCCCAAA
